Addgene plasmid #67527: pAAV-EF1a-tdTomato-WPRE-pGHpA
Purpose: "Expresses the fluorescent protein tdTomato"
Depositing lab: Botond Roska. Depositing organization: Friedrich Miescher Institute for Biomedical Research. Publication: PRESYNAPTIC NETWORKS. Single-cell-initiated monosynaptic tracing reveals layer-specific cortical network modules. Wertz A, Trenholm S, Yonehara K, Hillier D, Raics Z, Leinweber M, Szalay G, Ghanem A, Keller G, Rozsa B, Conzelmann KK, Roska B. Science. 2015 Jul 3;349(6243):70-4. doi: 10.1126/science.aab1687. PubMed 26138975.
Backbone
  Vector backbone: pAAV-EF1a-double floxed-hChR2(H134R)-EYFP-WPRE-HGHpA
  Backbone manufacturer: karl deisseroth
  Total vector size (bp): 6775
  Vector type: Mammalian Expression, AAV
Growth in bacteria
  Bacterial resistance: Ampicillin, 100 μg/mL
  Growth temperature: 37°C
  Growth strain: NEB Stable
  Copy number: Unknown
Gene/Insert
  Gene/Insert name: tandem dimer tomato (alt name: tdTomato)
  Insert size (bp): 1428
  Promoter: EF1a
  Cloning method: Restriction Enzyme; 5′ cloning site XbaI (not destroyed); 3′ cloning site EcoRI (not destroyed)
  Sequencing primers: 5′ EF1a-F; 3′ WPRE-R
Terms and licenses: Academic/Nonprofit Terms; Industry Terms: Not Available to Industry
How to cite: pAAV-EF1a-tdTomato-WPRE-pGHpA was a gift from Botond Roska (Addgene plasmid # 67527 ; http://n2t.net/addgene:67527 ; RRID:Addgene_67527)
