[The description below was written by a language model from this plasmid's Addgene catalogue record and pLannotate feature annotations shown in this document.]
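Description:
pAAV-EF1a-tdTomato-WPRE-pGHpA is a 6,775 bp adeno-associated virus transfer plasmid for constitutive expression of the red fluorescent protein tdTomato in mammalian cells. It was derived from the Cre-dependent backbone pAAV-EF1a-double floxed-hChR2(H134R)-EYFP-WPRE-HGHpA, with the roughly 1.4 kb tdTomato coding sequence cloned between XbaI and EcoRI sites that remain intact. The feature table lists no lox sites, and tdTomato lies in the forward orientation relative to the promoter. This suggests that expression does not require recombinase, although the record does not say so explicitly. In bacteria the plasmid replicates from a high-copy ColE1/pUC-type origin and is selected with ampicillin through the bla gene and its own promoter. An M13 phage origin is also present. The short annotated fragments of bom, rop and SV40 small t antigen appear to be backbone remnants or partial annotation matches rather than functional parts.

The expression cassette lies between two AAV2 inverted terminal repeats, the cis elements needed to replicate the intervening DNA and package it into AAV particles when rep, cap and helper functions are supplied in trans. Within the ITRs, the human EF-1α core promoter and its intron A sequences drive a mammalian codon-optimised tdTomato, a tandem-dimer DsRed derivative that behaves as a pseudo-monomer. Downstream, a WPRE enhances transcript stability and expression, and the human growth hormone polyadenylation signal terminates the transcript.

The stated purpose is simply to express tdTomato, either by direct transfection or after packaging into AAV. The associated publication concerns single-cell-initiated monosynaptic tracing of cortical networks, where such a construct would plausibly serve as a red fluorescent label, but the record does not specify its exact role there.
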