Features (pLannotate 1.2.2; 17 found; start..end, strand, type, name):
      1..141     -  repeat_region  AAV2 ITR: inverted terminal repeat of adeno-associated virus serotype 2 inverted
    169..235     +  CDS            small t antigen (fragment): SV40 (simian virus 40) small t antigen
    261..472     +  promoter       EF-1α core promoter: core promoter for human elongation factor EF-1α
    473..581     +  intron         EF-1α intron A (fragment): intron upstream of the start codon of human EF-1α
   1207..1410    +  intron         EF-1α intron A: truncated intron upstream of the start codon of human EF-1α
   1444..2874    +  CDS            tdTomato: tandem dimeric (pseudo-monomeric) derivative of DsRed (Shaner et al., 2004) mammalian codon-optimized
   2878..2902    +  misc_feature   MCS (fragment): pBluescript multiple cloning site
   2902..3490    +  misc_feature   WPRE: woodchuck hepatitis virus posttranscriptional regulatory element
   3522..3998    +  polyA_signal   hGH poly(A) signal: human growth hormone polyadenylation signal
   4038..4178    +  repeat_region  AAV2 ITR: inverted terminal repeat of adeno-associated virus serotype 2 inverted
   4183..4234    -  misc_feature   bom (fragment): basis of mobility region from pBR322
   4253..4633    +  rep_origin     M13 ori (sequence partly withheld): M13 bacteriophage origin of replication; arrow indicates direction of (+) strand synthesis
   4709..4758    -  misc_feature   bom (fragment): basis of mobility region from pBR322
   4860..4895    -  CDS            rop (fragment): Rop protein, which maintains plasmids at low copy number; rop
   4990..5094    +  promoter       AmpR promoter: bla
   5095..5955    +  CDS            AmpR: β-lactamase; bla; confers resistance to ampicillin, carbenicillin, and related antibiotics
   6126..6714    +  rep_origin     ori: high-copy-number ColE1/pMB1/pBR322/pUC origin of replication
>Addgene plasmid #67527 | pAAV-EF1a-tdTomato-WPRE-pGHpA | depositor full sequence | sequence record 116188 | pAAV-EF1a-tdTomato-WPRE-pGHpA sequence 6775 bps
CCTGCAGGCAGCTGCGCGCTCGCTCGCTCACTGAGGCCGCCCGGGCAAAGCCCGGGCGTCGGGCGACCTT
TGGTCGCCCGGCCTCAGTGAGCGAGCGAGCGCGCAGAGAGGGAGTGGCCAACTCCATCACTAGGGGTTCC
TGCGGCCGCACGCGTAAGCTTTGCAAAGATGGATAAAGTTTTAAACAGAGAGGAATCTTTGCAGCTAATG
GACCTTCTAGGTCTTGAAAGGAGTGGGAATTGGCTCCGGTGCCCGTCAGTGGGCAGAGCGCACATCGCCC
ACAGTCCCCGAGAAGTTGGGGGGAGGGGTCGGCAATTGAACCGGTGCCTAGAGAAGGTGGCGCGGGGTAA
ACTGGGAAAGTGATGTCGTGTACTGGCTCCGCCTTTTTCCCGAGGGTGGGGGAGAACCGTATATAAGTGC
AGTAGTCGCCGTGAACGTTCTTTTTCGCAACGGGTTTGCCGCCAGAACACAGGTAAGTGCCGTGTGTGGT
TCCCGCGGGCCTGGCCTCTTTACGGGTTATGGCCCTTGCGTGCCTTGAATTACTTCCACTGGCTGCAGTA
CGTGATTCTTGATCCCGAGCTTCGGGTTGGAAGTGGGTGGGAGAGTTCGAGGCCTTGCGCTTAAGGAGCC
CCTTCGCCTCGTGCTTGAGTTGAGGCCTGGCCTGGGCGCTGGGGCCGCCGCGTGCGAATCTGGTGGCACC
TTCGCGCCTGTCTCGCTGCTTTCGATAAGTCTCTAGCCATTTAAAATTTTTGATGACCTGCTGCGACGCT
TTTTTTCTGGCAAGATAGTCTTGTAAATGCGGGCCAAGATCTGCACACTGGTATTTCGGTTTTTGGGGCC
GCGGGCGGCGACGGGGCCCGTGCGTCCCAGCGCACATGTTCGGCGAGGCGGGGCCTGCGAGCGCGGCCAC
CGAGAATCGGACGGGGGTAGTCTCAAGCTGGCCGGCCTGCTCTGGTGCCTGGCCTCGCGCCGCCGTGTAT
CGCCCCGCCCTGGGCGGCAAGGCTGGCCCGGTCGGCACCAGTTGCGTGAGCGGAAAGATGGCCGCTTCCC
GGCCCTGCTGCAGGGAGCTCAAAATGGAGGACGCGGCGCTCGGGAGAGCGGGCGGGTGAGTCACCCACAC
AAAGGAAAAGGGCCTTTCCGTCCTCAGCCGTCGCTTCATGTGACTCCACGGAGTACCGGGCGCCGTCCAG
GCACCTCGATTAGTTCTCGAGCTTTTGGAGTACGTCGTCTTTAGGTTGGGGGGAGGGGTTTTATGCGATG
GAGTTTCCCCACACTGAGTGGGTGGAGACTGAAGTTAGGCCAGCTTGGCACTTGATGTAATTCTCCTTGG
AATTTGCCCTTTTTGAGTTTGGATCTTGGTTCATTCTCAAGCCTCAGACAGTGGTTCAAAGTTTTTTTCT
TCCATTTCAGGTGTCGTGAGGTACCGGATCCTCTAGAGCCACCATGGTGAGCAAGGGCGAGGAGGTCATC
AAAGAGTTCATGCGCTTCAAGGTGCGCATGGAGGGCTCCATGAACGGCCACGAGTTCGAGATCGAGGGCG
AGGGCGAGGGCCGCCCCTACGAGGGCACCCAGACCGCCAAGCTGAAGGTGACCAAGGGCGGCCCCCTGCC
CTTCGCCTGGGACATCCTGTCCCCCCAGTTCATGTACGGCTCCAAGGCGTACGTGAAGCACCCCGCCGAC
ATCCCCGATTACAAGAAGCTGTCCTTCCCCGAGGGCTTCAAGTGGGAGCGCGTGATGAACTTCGAGGACG
GCGGTCTGGTGACCGTGACCCAGGACTCCTCCCTGCAGGACGGCACGCTGATCTACAAGGTGAAGATGCG
CGGCACCAACTTCCCCCCCGACGGCCCCGTAATGCAGAAGAAGACCATGGGCTGGGAGGCCTCCACCGAG
CGCCTGTACCCCCGCGACGGCGTGCTGAAGGGCGAGATCCACCAGGCCCTGAAGCTGAAGGACGGCGGCC
ACTACCTGGTGGAGTTCAAGACCATCTACATGGCCAAGAAGCCCGTGCAACTGCCCGGCTACTACTACGT
GGACACCAAGCTGGACATCACCTCCCACAACGAGGACTACACCATCGTGGAACAGTACGAGCGCTCCGAG
GGCCGCCACCACCTGTTCCTGGGGCATGGCACCGGCAGCACCGGCAGCGGCAGCTCCGGCACCGCCTCCT
CCGAGGACAACAACATGGCCGTCATCAAAGAGTTCATGCGCTTCAAGGTGCGCATGGAGGGCTCCATGAA
CGGCCACGAGTTCGAGATCGAGGGCGAGGGCGAGGGCCGCCCCTACGAGGGCACCCAGACCGCCAAGCTG
AAGGTGACCAAGGGCGGCCCCCTGCCCTTCGCCTGGGACATCCTGTCCCCCCAGTTCATGTACGGCTCCA
AGGCGTACGTGAAGCACCCCGCCGACATCCCCGATTACAAGAAGCTGTCCTTCCCCGAGGGCTTCAAGTG
GGAGCGCGTGATGAACTTCGAGGACGGCGGTCTGGTGACCGTGACCCAGGACTCCTCCCTGCAGGACGGC
ACGCTGATCTACAAGGTGAAGATGCGCGGCACCAACTTCCCCCCCGACGGCCCCGTAATGCAGAAGAAGA
CCATGGGCTGGGAGGCCTCCACCGAGCGCCTGTACCCCCGCGACGGCGTGCTGAAGGGCGAGATCCACCA
GGCCCTGAAGCTGAAGGACGGCGGCCACTACCTGGTGGAGTTCAAGACCATCTACATGGCCAAGAAGCCC
GTGCAACTGCCCGGCTACTACTACGTGGACACCAAGCTGGACATCACCTCCCACAACGAGGACTACACCA
TCGTGGAACAGTACGAGCGCTCCGAGGGCCGCCACCACCTGTTCCTGTACGGCATGGACGAGCTGTACAA
GTAGTAAGAATTCGATATCAAGCTTATCGATAATCAACCTCTGGATTACAAAATTTGTGAAAGATTGACT
GGTATTCTTAACTATGTTGCTCCTTTTACGCTATGTGGATACGCTGCTTTAATGCCTTTGTATCATGCTA
TTGCTTCCCGTATGGCTTTCATTTTCTCCTCCTTGTATAAATCCTGGTTGCTGTCTCTTTATGAGGAGTT
GTGGCCCGTTGTCAGGCAACGTGGCGTGGTGTGCACTGTGTTTGCTGACGCAACCCCCACTGGTTGGGGC
ATTGCCACCACCTGTCAGCTCCTTTCCGGGACTTTCGCTTTCCCCCTCCCTATTGCCACGGCGGAACTCA
TCGCCGCCTGCCTTGCCCGCTGCTGGACAGGGGCTCGGCTGTTGGGCACTGACAATTCCGTGGTGTTGTC
GGGGAAATCATCGTCCTTTCCTTGGCTGCTCGCCTATGTTGCCACCTGGATTCTGCGCGGGACGTCCTTC
TGCTACGTCCCTTCGGCCCTCAATCCAGCGGACCTTCCTTCCCGCGGCCTGCTGCCGGCTCTGCGGCCTC
TTCCGCGTCTTCGCCTTCGCCCTCAGACGAGTCGGATCTCCCTTTGGGCCGCCTCCCCGCATCGATACCG
AGCGCTGCTCGAGAGATCTACGGGTGGCATCCCTGTGACCCCTCCCCAGTGCCTCTCCTGGCCCTGGAAG
TTGCCACTCCAGTGCCCACCAGCCTTGTCCTAATAAAATTAAGTTGCATCATTTTGTCTGACTAGGTGTC
CTTCTATAATATTATGGGGTGGAGGGGGGTGGTATGGAGCAAGGGGCAAGTTGGGAAGACAACCTGTAGG
GCCTGCGGGGTCTATTGGGAACCAAGCTGGAGTGCAGTGGCACAATCTTGGCTCACTGCAATCTCCGCCT
CCTGGGTTCAAGCGATTCTCCTGCCTCAGCCTCCCGAGTTGTTGGGATTCCAGGCATGCATGACCAGGCT
CAGCTAATTTTTGTTTTTTTGGTAGAGACGGGGTTTCACCATATTGGCCAGGCTGGTCTCCAACTCCTAA
TCTCAGGTGATCTACCCACCTTGGCCTCCCAAATTGCTGGGATTACAGGCGTGAACCACTGCTCCCTTCC
CTGTCCTTCTGATTTTGTAGGTAACCACGTGCGGACCGAGCGGCCGCAGGAACCCCTAGTGATGGAGTTG
GCCACTCCCTCTCTGCGCGCTCGCTCGCTCACTGAGGCCGGGCGACCAAAGGTCGCCCGACGCCCGGGCT
TTGCCCGGGCGGCCTCAGTGAGCGAGCGAGCGCGCAGCTGCCTGCAGGGGCGCCTGATGCGGTATTTTCT
CCTTACGCATCTGTGCGGTATTTCACACCGCATA
[142 nt withheld, positions 4235-4376]
C
[141 nt withheld, positions 4378-4518]
CCTTTGACGTTGGAGTCCACGTTCTTT
[37 nt withheld, positions 4546-4582]
ACCCTATCTCGGGCTATTCTTTTGATTTATAAGGGATTTTGCCGATTTCGGCCTATTGGTTAAAAAATGA
GCTGATTTAACAAAAATTTAACGCGAATTTTAACAAAATATTAACGTTTACAATTTTATGGTGCACTCTC
AGTACAATCTGCTCTGATGCCGCATAGTTAAGCCAGCCCCGACACCCGCCAACACCCGCTGACGCGCCCT
GACGGGCTTGTCTGCTCCCGGCATCCGCTTACAGACAAGCTGTGACCGTCTCCGGGAGCTGCATGTGTCA
GAGGTTTTCACCGTCATCACCGAAACGCGCGAGACGAAAGGGCCTCGTGATACGCCTATTTTTATAGGTT
AATGTCATGATAATAATGGTTTCTTAGACGTCAGGTGGCACTTTTCGGGGAAATGTGCGCGGAACCCCTA
TTTGTTTATTTTTCTAAATACATTCAAATATGTATCCGCTCATGAGACAATAACCCTGATAAATGCTTCA
ATAATATTGAAAAAGGAAGAGTATGAGTATTCAACATTTCCGTGTCGCCCTTATTCCCTTTTTTGCGGCA
TTTTGCCTTCCTGTTTTTGCTCACCCAGAAACGCTGGTGAAAGTAAAAGATGCTGAAGATCAGTTGGGTG
CACGAGTGGGTTACATCGAACTGGATCTCAACAGCGGTAAGATCCTTGAGAGTTTTCGCCCCGAAGAACG
TTTTCCAATGATGAGCACTTTTAAAGTTCTGCTATGTGGCGCGGTATTATCCCGTATTGACGCCGGGCAA
GAGCAACTCGGTCGCCGCATACACTATTCTCAGAATGACTTGGTTGAGTACTCACCAGTCACAGAAAAGC
ATCTTACGGATGGCATGACAGTAAGAGAATTATGCAGTGCTGCCATAACCATGAGTGATAACACTGCGGC
CAACTTACTTCTGACAACGATCGGAGGACCGAAGGAGCTAACCGCTTTTTTGCACAACATGGGGGATCAT
GTAACTCGCCTTGATCGTTGGGAACCGGAGCTGAATGAAGCCATACCAAACGACGAGCGTGACACCACGA
TGCCTGTAGCAATGGCAACAACGTTGCGCAAACTATTAACTGGCGAACTACTTACTCTAGCTTCCCGGCA
ACAATTAATAGACTGGATGGAGGCGGATAAAGTTGCAGGACCACTTCTGCGCTCGGCCCTTCCGGCTGGC
TGGTTTATTGCTGATAAATCTGGAGCCGGTGAGCGTGGGTCTCGCGGTATCATTGCAGCACTGGGGCCAG
ATGGTAAGCCCTCCCGTATCGTAGTTATCTACACGACGGGGAGTCAGGCAACTATGGATGAACGAAATAG
ACAGATCGCTGAGATAGGTGCCTCACTGATTAAGCATTGGTAACTGTCAGACCAAGTTTACTCATATATA
CTTTAGATTGATTTAAAACTTCATTTTTAATTTAAAAGGATCTAGGTGAAGATCCTTTTTGATAATCTCA
TGACCAAAATCCCTTAACGTGAGTTTTCGTTCCACTGAGCGTCAGACCCCGTAGAAAAGATCAAAGGATC
TTCTTGAGATCCTTTTTTTCTGCGCGTAATCTGCTGCTTGCAAACAAAAAAACCACCGCTACCAGCGGTG
GTTTGTTTGCCGGATCAAGAGCTACCAACTCTTTTTCCGAAGGTAACTGGCTTCAGCAGAGCGCAGATAC
CAAATACTGTCCTTCTAGTGTAGCCGTAGTTAGGCCACCACTTCAAGAACTCTGTAGCACCGCCTACATA
CCTCGCTCTGCTAATCCTGTTACCAGTGGCTGCTGCCAGTGGCGATAAGTCGTGTCTTACCGGGTTGGAC
TCAAGACGATAGTTACCGGATAAGGCGCAGCGGTCGGGCTGAACGGGGGGTTCGTGCACACAGCCCAGCT
TGGAGCGAACGACCTACACCGAACTGAGATACCTACAGCGTGAGCTATGAGAAAGCGCCACGCTTCCCGA
AGGGAGAAAGGCGGACAGGTATCCGGTAAGCGGCAGGGTCGGAACAGGAGAGCGCACGAGGGAGCTTCCA
GGGGGAAACGCCTGGTATCTTTATAGTCCTGTCGGGTTTCGCCACCTCTGACTTGAGCGTCGATTTTTGT
GATGCTCGTCAGGGGGGCGGAGCCTATGGAAAAACGCCAGCAACGCGGCCTTTTTACGGTTCCTGGCCTT
TTGCTGGCCTTTTGCTCACATGT
