>Addgene plasmid #67527 | pAAV-EF1a-tdTomato-WPRE-pGHpA | addgene partial sequence | sequence record 119461 | EF1a-F 5'-TCAAGCCTCAGACAGTGGTTC-3'
CATTTCAGGTGTCGTGAGGTACCGGATCCTCTAGAGCCACCATGGTGAGCAAGGGCGAGGAGGTCATCAA
AGAGTTCATGCGCTTCAAGGTGCGCATGGAGGGCTCCATGAACGGCCACGAGTTCGAGATCGAGGGCGAG
GGCGAGGGCCGCCCCTACGAGGGCACCCAGACCGCCAAGCTGAAGGTGACCAAGGGCGGCCCCCTGCCCT
TCGCCTGGGACATCCTGTCCCCCCAGTTCATGTACGGCTCCAAGGCGTACGTGAAGCACCCCGCCGACAT
CCCCGATTACAAGAAGCTGTCCTTCCCCGAGGGCTTCAAGTGGGAGCGCGTGATGAACTTCGAGGACGGC
GGTCTGGTGACCGTGACCCAGGACTCCTCCCTGCAGGACGGCACGCTGATCTACAAGGTGAAGATGCGCG
GCACCAACTTCCCCCCCGACGGCCCCGTAATGCAGAAGAAGACCATGGGCTGGGAGGCCTCCACCGAGCG
CCTGTACCCCCGCGACGGCGTGCTGAAGGGCGAGATCCACCAGGCCCTGAAGCTGAAGGACGGCGGCCAC
TACCTGGTGGAGTTCAAGACCATCTACATGGCCAAGAAGCCCGTGCAACTGCCCGGCTACTACTACGTGG
ACACCAAGCTGGACATCACCTCCCACAACGAGGACTACACCATCGTGGAACAGTACGAGCGCTCCGAGGG
CCGCCACCACCTGTTCCTGGGGCATGGCACCGGCAGCACCGGCAGCGGCAGCTCCGGCACCGCCTCCTCC
GAGGACAACAACATGGCCGTCATCAAAGAGTTCATGCGCTTCAAGGTGCGCATGGAGGGCTCCATGAACG
GCCACGAGTTCGAGATCGA
