>Addgene plasmid #67527 | pAAV-EF1a-tdTomato-WPRE-pGHpA | addgene partial sequence | sequence record 119462 | Futet-R 5'-CAAAGGCATTAAAGCAGCGT-3'
AAGGAGCAACATAGTTAAGAATACCAGTCAATCTTTCACAAATTTTGTAATCCAGAGGTTGATTATCGAT
AAGCTTGATATCGAATTCTTACTACTTGTACAGCTCGTCCATGCCGTACAGGAACAGGTGGTGGCGGCCC
TCGGAGCGCTCGTACTGTTCCACGATGGTGTAGTCCTCGTTGTGGGAGGTGATGTCCAGCTTGGTGTCCA
CGTAGTAGTAGCCGGGCAGTTGCACGGGCTTCTTGGCCATGTAGATGGTCTTGAACTCCACCAGGTAGTG
GCCGCCGTCCTTCAGCTTCAGGGCCTGGTGGATCTCGCCCTTCAGCACGCCGTCGCGGGGGTACAGGCGC
TCGGTGGAGGCCTCCCAGCCCATGGTCTTCTTCTGCATTACGGGGCCGTCGGGGGGGAAGTTGGTGCCGC
GCATCTTCACCTTGTAGATCAGCGTGCCGTCCTGCAGGGAGGAGTCCTGGGTCACGGTCACCAGACCGCC
GTCCTCGAAGTTCATCACGCGCTCCCACTTGAAGCCCTCGGGGAAGGACAGCTTCTTGTAATCGGGGATG
TCGGCGGGGTGCTTCACGTACGCCTTGGAGCCGTACATGAACTGGGGGGACAGGATGTCCCAGGCGAAGG
GCAGGGGGCCGCCCTTGGTCACCTTCAGCTTGGCGGTCTGGGTGCCCTCGTAGGGGCGGCCCTCGCCCTC
GCCCTCGATCTCGAACTCGTGGCCGTTCATGGAGCCCTCCATGCGCACCTTGAAGCGCATGAACTCTTTG
ATGACGGCCATGTTGTTGTCCTCGGAGGAGGCGGTGCCGGAGCTGCCGCTGCCGGTGCTGCCGGTGCCAT
GCCCCAGGAACAGGTGGTGGCGGCCCTCGGAGCGCTCGTACTGTTCCACGATGGTGTAGTCCTCGTTGTG
GGAGGTGATGTCCAGCTTGGTGTCCACGTAGTAGTAGCCGGGCAGTTGCACGG
